>Addgene plasmid #69536 | pCXLE-dCas9VP192-T2A-EGFP | depositor full sequence | sequence record 123653 | pCXLE-dCas9VP192-T2A-EGFP sequence 15848 bps
GTCGACATTGATTATTGACTAGTTATTAATAGTAATCAATTACGGGGTCATTAGTTCATAGCCCATATAT
GGAGTTCCGCGTTACATAACTTACGGTAAATGGCCCGCCTGGCTGACCGCCCAACGACCCCCGCCCATTG
ACGTCAATAATGACGTATGTTCCCATAGTAACGCCAATAGGGACTTTCCATTGACGTCAATGGGTGGAGT
ATTTACGGTAAACTGCCCACTTGGCAGTACATCAAGTGTATCATATGCCAAGTACGCCCCCTATTGACGT
CAATGACGGTAAATGGCCCGCCTGGCATTATGCCCAGTACATGACCTTATGGGACTTTCCTACTTGGCAG
TACATCTACGTATTAGTCATCGCTATTACCATGGTCGAGGTGAGCCCCACGTTCTGCTTCACTCTCCCCA
TCTCCCCCCCCTCCCCACCCCCAATTTTGTATTTATTTATTTTTTAATTATTTTGTGCAGCGATGGGGGC
GGGGGGGGGGGGGGGGCGCGCGCCAGGCGGGGCGGGGCGGGGCGAGGGGCGGGGCGGGCGAGGCGGAGAG
GTGCGGCGGCAGCCAATCAGAGCGGCGCGCTCCGAAAGTTTCCTTTTATGGCGAGGCGGCGGCGGCGGCG
GCCCTATAAAAAGCGAAGCGCGCGGCGGGCGGGAGTCGCTGCGCGCTGCCTTCGCCCCGTGCCCCGCTCC
GCCGCCGCCTCGCGCCGCCCGCCCCGGCTCTGACTGACCGCGTTACTCCCACAGGTGAGCGGGCGGGACG
GCCCTTCTCCTCCGGGCTGTAATTAGCGCTTGGTTTAATGACGGCTTGTTTCTTTTCTGTGGCTGCGTGA
AAGCCTTGAGGGGCTCCGGGAGGGCCCTTTGTGCGGGGGGAGCGGCTCGGGGGGTGCGTGCGTGTGTGTG
TGCGTGGGGAGCGCCGCGTGCGGCTCCGCGCTGCCCGGCGGCTGTGAGCGCTGCGGGCGCGGCGCGGGGC
TTTGTGCGCTCCGCAGTGTGCGCGAGGGGAGCGCGGCCGGGGGCGGTGCCCCGCGGTGCGGGGGGGGCTG
CGAGGGGAACAAAGGCTGCGTGCGGGGTGTGTGCGTGGGGGGGTGAGCAGGGGGTGTGGGCGCGTCGGTC
GGGCTGCAACCCCCCCTGCACCCCCCTCCCCGAGTTGCTGAGCACGGCCCGGCTTCGGGTGCGGGGCTCC
GTACGGGGCGTGGCGCGGGGCTCGCCGTGCCGGGCGGGGGGTGGCGGCAGGTGGGGGTGCCGGGCGGGGC
GGGGCCGCCTCGGGCCGGGGAGGGCTCGGGGGAGGGGCGCGGCGGCCCCCGGAGCGCCGGCGGCTGTCGA
GGCGCGGCGAGCCGCAGCCATTGCCTTTTATGGTAATCGTGCGAGAGGGCGCAGGGACTTCCTTTGTCCC
AAATCTGTGCGGAGCCGAAATCTGGGAGGCGCCGCCGCACCCCCTCTAGCGGGCGCGGGGCGAAGCGGTG
CGGCGCCGGCAGGAAGGAAATGGGCGGGGAGGGCCTTCGTGCGTCGCCGCGCCGCCGTCCCCTTCTCCCT
CTCCAGCCTCGGGGCTGTCCGCGGGGGGACGGCTGCCTTCGGGGGGGACGGGGCAGGGCGGGGTTCGGCT
TCTGGCGTGTGACCGGCGGCTCTAGAGCCTCTGCTAACCATGTTCATGCCTTCTTCTTTTTCCTACAGCT
CCTGGGCAACGTGCTGGTTATTGTGCTGTCTCATCATTTTGGCAAAGAATTCCTCGACCGGTGCCACCAT
GTACCCATACGATGTTCCAGATTACGCTTCGCCGAAGAAAAAGCGCAAGGTCGAAGCGTCCGACAAGAAG
TACAGCATCGGCCTGGCCATCGGCACCAACTCTGTGGGCTGGGCCGTGATCACCGACGAGTACAAGGTGC
CCAGCAAGAAATTCAAGGTGCTGGGCAACACCGACCGGCACAGCATCAAGAAGAACCTGATCGGAGCCCT
GCTGTTCGACAGCGGCGAAACAGCCGAGGCCACCCGGCTGAAGAGAACCGCCAGAAGAAGATACACCAGA
CGGAAGAACCGGATCTGCTATCTGCAAGAGATCTTCAGCAACGAGATGGCCAAGGTGGACGACAGCTTCT
TCCACAGACTGGAAGAGTCCTTCCTGGTGGAAGAGGATAAGAAGCACGAGCGGCACCCCATCTTCGGCAA
CATCGTGGACGAGGTGGCCTACCACGAGAAGTACCCCACCATCTACCACCTGAGAAAGAAACTGGTGGAC
AGCACCGACAAGGCCGACCTGCGGCTGATCTATCTGGCCCTGGCCCACATGATCAAGTTCCGGGGCCACT
TCCTGATCGAGGGCGACCTGAACCCCGACAACAGCGACGTGGACAAGCTGTTCATCCAGCTGGTGCAGAC
CTACAACCAGCTGTTCGAGGAAAACCCCATCAACGCCAGCGGCGTGGACGCCAAGGCCATCCTGTCTGCC
AGACTGAGCAAGAGCAGACGGCTGGAAAATCTGATCGCCCAGCTGCCCGGCGAGAAGAAGAATGGCCTGT
TCGGCAACCTGATTGCCCTGAGCCTGGGCCTGACCCCCAACTTCAAGAGCAACTTCGACCTGGCCGAGGA
TGCCAAACTGCAGCTGAGCAAGGACACCTACGACGACGACCTGGACAACCTGCTGGCCCAGATCGGCGAC
CAGTACGCCGACCTGTTTCTGGCCGCCAAGAACCTGTCCGACGCCATCCTGCTGAGCGACATCCTGAGAG
TGAACACCGAGATCACCAAGGCCCCCCTGAGCGCCTCTATGATCAAGAGATACGACGAGCACCACCAGGA
CCTGACCCTGCTGAAAGCTCTCGTGCGGCAGCAGCTGCCTGAGAAGTACAAAGAGATTTTCTTCGACCAG
AGCAAGAACGGCTACGCCGGCTACATTGACGGCGGAGCCAGCCAGGAAGAGTTCTACAAGTTCATCAAGC
CCATCCTGGAAAAGATGGACGGCACCGAGGAACTGCTCGTGAAGCTGAACAGAGAGGACCTGCTGCGGAA
GCAGCGGACCTTCGACAACGGCAGCATCCCCCACCAGATCCACCTGGGAGAGCTGCACGCCATTCTGCGG
CGGCAGGAAGATTTTTACCCATTCCTGAAGGACAACCGGGAAAAGATCGAGAAGATCCTGACCTTCCGCA
TCCCCTACTACGTGGGCCCTCTGGCCAGGGGAAACAGCAGATTCGCCTGGATGACCAGAAAGAGCGAGGA
AACCATCACCCCCTGGAACTTCGAGGAAGTGGTGGACAAGGGCGCTTCCGCCCAGAGCTTCATCGAGCGG
ATGACCAACTTCGATAAGAACCTGCCCAACGAGAAGGTGCTGCCCAAGCACAGCCTGCTGTACGAGTACT
TCACCGTGTATAACGAGCTGACCAAAGTGAAATACGTGACCGAGGGAATGAGAAAGCCCGCCTTCCTGAG
CGGCGAGCAGAAAAAGGCCATCGTGGACCTGCTGTTCAAGACCAACCGGAAAGTGACCGTGAAGCAGCTG
AAAGAGGACTACTTCAAGAAAATCGAGTGCTTCGACTCCGTGGAAATCTCCGGCGTGGAAGATCGGTTCA
ACGCCTCCCTGGGCACATACCACGATCTGCTGAAAATTATCAAGGACAAGGACTTCCTGGACAATGAGGA
AAACGAGGACATTCTGGAAGATATCGTGCTGACCCTGACACTGTTTGAGGACAGAGAGATGATCGAGGAA
CGGCTGAAAACCTATGCCCACCTGTTCGACGACAAAGTGATGAAGCAGCTGAAGCGGCGGAGATACACCG
GCTGGGGCAGGCTGAGCCGGAAGCTGATCAACGGCATCCGGGACAAGCAGTCCGGCAAGACAATCCTGGA
TTTCCTGAAGTCCGACGGCTTCGCCAACAGAAACTTCATGCAGCTGATCCACGACGACAGCCTGACCTTT
AAAGAGGACATCCAGAAAGCCCAGGTGTCCGGCCAGGGCGATAGCCTGCACGAGCACATTGCCAATCTGG
CCGGCAGCCCCGCCATTAAGAAGGGCATCCTGCAGACAGTGAAGGTGGTGGACGAGCTCGTGAAAGTGAT
GGGCCGGCACAAGCCCGAGAACATCGTGATCGAAATGGCCAGAGAGAACCAGACCACCCAGAAGGGACAG
AAGAACAGCCGCGAGAGAATGAAGCGGATCGAAGAGGGCATCAAAGAGCTGGGCAGCCAGATCCTGAAAG
AACACCCCGTGGAAAACACCCAGCTGCAGAACGAGAAGCTGTACCTGTACTACCTGCAGAATGGGCGGGA
TATGTACGTGGACCAGGAACTGGACATCAACCGGCTGTCCGACTACGATGTCGACGCCATCGTGCCTCAG
AGCTTTCTGAAGGACGACTCCATCGACAACAAGGTGCTGACCAGAAGCGACAAGAACCGGGGCAAGAGCG
ACAACGTGCCCTCCGAAGAGGTCGTGAAGAAGATGAAGAACTACTGGCGGCAGCTGCTGAACGCCAAGCT
GATTACCCAGAGAAAGTTCGACAATCTGACCAAGGCCGAGAGAGGCGGCCTGAGCGAACTGGATAAGGCC
GGCTTCATCAAGAGACAGCTGGTGGAAACCCGGCAGATCACAAAGCACGTGGCACAGATCCTGGACTCCC
GGATGAACACTAAGTACGACGAGAATGACAAGCTGATCCGGGAAGTGAAAGTGATCACCCTGAAGTCCAA
GCTGGTGTCCGATTTCCGGAAGGATTTCCAGTTTTACAAAGTGCGCGAGATCAACAACTACCACCACGCC
CACGACGCCTACCTGAACGCCGTCGTGGGAACCGCCCTGATCAAAAAGTACCCTAAGCTGGAAAGCGAGT
TCGTGTACGGCGACTACAAGGTGTACGACGTGCGGAAGATGATCGCCAAGAGCGAGCAGGAAATCGGCAA
GGCTACCGCCAAGTACTTCTTCTACAGCAACATCATGAACTTTTTCAAGACCGAGATTACCCTGGCCAAC
GGCGAGATCCGGAAGCGGCCTCTGATCGAGACAAACGGCGAAACCGGGGAGATCGTGTGGGATAAGGGCC
GGGATTTTGCCACCGTGCGGAAAGTGCTGAGCATGCCCCAAGTGAATATCGTGAAAAAGACCGAGGTGCA
GACAGGCGGCTTCAGCAAAGAGTCTATCCTGCCCAAGAGGAACAGCGATAAGCTGATCGCCAGAAAGAAG
GACTGGGACCCTAAGAAGTACGGCGGCTTCGACAGCCCCACCGTGGCCTATTCTGTGCTGGTGGTGGCCA
AAGTGGAAAAGGGCAAGTCCAAGAAACTGAAGAGTGTGAAAGAGCTGCTGGGGATCACCATCATGGAAAG
AAGCAGCTTCGAGAAGAATCCCATCGACTTTCTGGAAGCCAAGGGCTACAAAGAAGTGAAAAAGGACCTG
ATCATCAAGCTGCCTAAGTACTCCCTGTTCGAGCTGGAAAACGGCCGGAAGAGAATGCTGGCCTCTGCCG
GCGAACTGCAGAAGGGAAACGAACTGGCCCTGCCCTCCAAATATGTGAACTTCCTGTACCTGGCCAGCCA
CTATGAGAAGCTGAAGGGCTCCCCCGAGGATAATGAGCAGAAACAGCTGTTTGTGGAACAGCACAAGCAC
TACCTGGACGAGATCATCGAGCAGATCAGCGAGTTCTCCAAGAGAGTGATCCTGGCCGACGCTAATCTGG
ACAAAGTGCTGTCCGCCTACAACAAGCACCGGGATAAGCCCATCAGAGAGCAGGCCGAGAATATCATCCA
CCTGTTTACCCTGACCAATCTGGGAGCCCCTGCCGCCTTCAAGTACTTTGACACCACCATCGACCGGAAG
AGGTACACCAGCACCAAAGAGGTGCTGGACGCCACCCTGATCCACCAGAGCATCACCGGCCTGTACGAGA
CACGGATCGACCTGTCTCAGCTGGGAGGCGACAGCCCCAAGAAGAAGAGAAAGGTGGAGGCCAGCCTCGA
GTGCGAAAGCGGCGGGCCGGCCGACGCCCTTGACGATTTTGACTTAGACATGCTCCCAGCCGATGCCCTT
GACGACTTTGACCTTGATATGCTGCCTGCTGACGCTCTTGACGATTTTGACCTTGACATGCTCCCCGGGT
CACTACCCAGCGCTAGCGTCGAGTGCGAAAGCGGCGGGCCGGCCGACGCCCTTGACGATTTTGACTTAGA
CATGCTCCCAGCCGATGCCCTTGACGACTTTGACCTTGATATGCTGCCTGCTGACGCTCTTGACGATTTT
GACCTTGACATGCTCCCCGGGTCACTACCCAGCGCTAGCGTCGAGTGCGAAAGCGGCGGGCCGGCCGACG
CCCTTGACGATTTTGACTTAGACATGCTCCCAGCCGATGCCCTTGACGACTTTGACCTTGATATGCTGCC
TGCTGACGCTCTTGACGATTTTGACCTTGACATGCTCCCCGGGTCACTACCCAGCGCTAGCGTCGAGTGC
GAAAGCGGCGGGCCGGCCGACGCCCTTGACGATTTTGACTTAGACATGCTCCCAGCCGATGCCCTTGACG
ACTTTGACCTTGATATGCTGCCTGCTGACGCTCTTGACGATTTTGACCTTGACATGCTCCCCGGGTCACT
ACCCAGCGCTAGCGTCGACGGCTCCGGAGAGGGCAGAGGAAGTCTGCTAACATGCGGTGACGTCGAGGAG
AATCCTGGCCCAATCGATATGGTGAGCAAGGGCGAGGAGCTGTTCACCGGGGTGGTGCCCATCCTGGTCG
AGCTGGACGGCGACGTAAACGGCCACAAGTTCAGCGTGTCCGGCGAGGGCGAGGGCGATGCCACCTACGG
CAAGCTGACCCTGAAGTTCATCTGCACCACCGGCAAGCTGCCCGTGCCCTGGCCCACCCTCGTGACCACC
CTGACCTACGGCGTGCAGTGCTTCAGCCGCTACCCCGACCACATGAAGCAGCACGACTTCTTCAAGTCCG
CCATGCCCGAAGGCTACGTCCAGGAGCGCACCATCTTCTTCAAGGACGACGGCAACTACAAGACCCGCGC
CGAGGTGAAGTTCGAGGGCGACACCCTGGTGAACCGCATCGAGCTGAAGGGCATCGACTTCAAGGAGGAC
GGCAACATCCTGGGGCACAAGCTGGAGTACAACTACAACAGCCACAACGTCTATATCATGGCCGACAAGC
AGAAGAACGGCATCAAGGTGAACTTCAAGATCCGCCACAACATCGAGGACGGCAGCGTGCAGCTCGCCGA
CCACTACCAGCAGAACACCCCCATCGGCGACGGCCCCGTGCTGCTGCCCGACAACCACTACCTGAGCACC
CAGTCCGCCCTGAGCAAAGACCCCAACGAGAAGCGCGATCACATGGTCCTGCTGGAGTTCGTGACCGCCG
CCGGGATCACTCTCGGCATGGACGAGCTGTACAAGTAATTTAAAGAATTCAAGCTTCGGGGACTAGTCAT
ATGATAATCAACCTCTGGATTACAAAATTTGTGAAAGATTGACTGGTATTCTTAACTATGTTGCTCCTTT
TACGCTATGTGGATACGCTGCTTTAATGCCTTTGTATCATGCTATTGCTTCCCGTATGGCTTTCATTTTC
TCCTCCTTGTATAAATCCTGGTTGCTGTCTCTTTATGAGGAGTTGTGGCCCGTTGTCAGGCAACGTGGCG
TGGTGTGCACTGTGTTTGCTGACGCAACCCCCACTGGTTGGGGCATTGCCACCACCTGTCAGCTCCTTTC
CGGGACTTTCGCTTTCCCCCTCCCTATTGCCACGGCGGAACTCATCGCCGCCTGCCTTGCCCGCTGCTGG
ACAGGGGCTCGGCTGTTGGGCACTGACAATTCCGTGGTGTTGTCGGGGAAGCTGACGTCCTTTCCATGGC
TGCTCGCCTGTGTTGCCACCTGGATTCTGCGCGGGACGTCCTTCTGCTACGTCCCTTCGGCCCTCAATCC
AGCGGACCTTCCTTCCCGCGGCCTGCTGCCGGCTCTGCGGCCTCTTCCGCGTCTTCGCCTTCGCCCTCAG
ACGAGTCGGATCTCCCTTTGGGCCGCCTCCCCGCATCGGTAAATTCACTCCTCAGGTGCAGGCTGCCTAT
CAGAAGGTGGTGGCTGGTGTGGCCAATGCCCTGGCTCACAAATACCACTGAGATCTTTTTCCCTCTGCCA
AAAATTATGGGGACATCATGAAGCCCCTTGAGCATCTGACTTCTGGCTAATAAAGGAAATTTATTTTCAT
TGCAATAGTGTGTTGGAATTTTTTGTGTCTCTCACTCGGAAGGACATATGGGAGGGCAAATCATTTAAAA
CATCAGAATGAGTATTTGGTTTAGAGTTTGGCAACATATGCCCATATGCTGGCTGCCATGAACAAAGGTT
GGCTATAAAGAGGTCATCAGTATATGAAACAGCCCCCTGCTGTCCATTCCTTATTCCATAGAAAAGCCTT
GACTTGAGGTTAGATTTTTTTTATATTTTGTTTTGTGTTATTTTTTTCTTTAACATCCCTAAAATTTTCC
TTACATGTTTTACTAGCCAGATTTTTCCTCCTCTCCTGACTACTCCCAGTCATAGCTGTCCCTCTTCTCT
TATGGAGATCCCTCGACCTGCAGCCCAAGCTTGGCGTAATCATGGTCATAGCTGTTTCCTGTGTGAAATT
GTTATCCGCTCACAATTCCACACAACATACGAGCCGGAAGCATAAAGTGTAAAGCCTGGGGTGCCTAATG
AGTGAGCTAACTCACATTAATTGCGTTGCGCTCACTGCCCGCTTTCCAGTCGGGAAACCTGTCGTGCCAG
CGGATCTCAATTCCGATCATATTCAATAACCCTTAATATAACTTCGTATAATGTATGCTATACGAAGTTA
TTAGGTCTGAAGAGGAGTTTACGTCCAGCCAAGCTTAGGATCAATTCTCATGTTTGACAGCTTATCATCG
ATAAGCTGATCCTCACAGGCCGCACCCAGCTTTTCTTCCGTTGCCCCAGTAGCATCTCTGTCTGGTGACC
TTGAAGAGGAAGAGGAGGGGTCCCGAGAATCCCCATCCCTACCGTCCAGCAAAAAGGGGGACGAGGAATT
TGAGGCCTGGCTTGAGGCTCAGGACGCAAATCTTGAGGATGTTCAGCGGGAGTTTTCCGGGCTGCGAGTA
ATTGGTGATGAGGACGAGGATGGTTCGGAGGATGGGGAATTTTCAGACCTGGATCTGTCTGACAGCGACC
ATGAAGGGGATGAGGGTGGGGGGGCTGTTGGAGGGGGCAGGAGTCTGCACTCCCTGTATTCACTGAGCGT
CGTCTAATAAAGATGTCTATTGATCTCTTTTAGTGTGAATCATGTCTGACGAGGGGCCAGGTACAGGACC
TGGAAATGGCCTAGGAGAGAAGGGAGACACATCTGGACCAGAAGGCTCCGGCGGCAGTGGACCTCAAAGA
AGAGGGGGTGATAACCATGGACGAGGACGGGGAAGAGGACGAGGACGAGGAGGCGGAAGACCAGGAGCCC
CGGGCGGCTCAGGATCAGGGCCAAGACATAGAGATGGTGTCCGGAGACCCCAAAAACGTCCAAGTTGCAT
TGGCTGCAAAGGGACCCACGGTGGAACAGGAGCAGGAGCAGGAGCGGGAGGGGCAGGAGCAGGAGGGGCA
GGAGCAGGAGGAGGGGCAGGAGCAGGAGGAGGGGCAGGAGGGGCAGGAGGGGCAGGAGGGGCAGGAGCAG
GAGGAGGGGCAGGAGCAGGAGGAGGGGCAGGAGGGGCAGGAGGGGCAGGAGCAGGAGGAGGGGCAGGAGC
AGGAGGAGGGGCAGGAGGGGCAGGAGCAGGAGGAGGGGCAGGAGGGGCAGGAGGGGCAGGAGCAGGAGGA
GGGGCAGGAGCAGGAGGAGGGGCAGGAGGGGCAGGAGCAGGAGGAGGGGCAGGAGGGGCAGGAGGGGCAG
GAGCAGGAGGAGGGGCAGGAGCAGGAGGGGCAGGAGGGGCAGGAGGGGCAGGAGCAGGAGGGGCAGGAGC
AGGAGGAGGGGCAGGAGGGGCAGGAGGGGCAGGAGCAGGAGGGGCAGGAGCAGGAGGGGCAGGAGCAGGA
GGGGCAGGAGCAGGAGGGGCAGGAGGGGCAGGAGCAGGAGGGGCAGGAGGGGCAGGAGCAGGAGGGGCAG
GAGGGGCAGGAGCAGGAGGAGGGGCAGGAGGGGCAGGAGCAGGAGGAGGGGCAGGAGGGGCAGGAGCAGG
AGGGGCAGGAGGGGCAGGAGCAGGAGGGGCAGGAGGGGCAGGAGCAGGAGGGGCAGGAGGGGCAGGAGCA
GGAGGAGGGGCAGGAGCAGGAGGGGCAGGAGCAGGAGGTGGAGGCCGGGGTCGAGGAGGCAGTGGAGGCC
GGGGTCGAGGAGGTAGTGGAGGCCGGGGTCGAGGAGGTAGTGGAGGCCGCCGGGGTAGAGGACGTGAAAG
AGCCAGGGGGGGAAGTCGTGAAAGAGCCAGGGGGAGAGGTCGTGGACGTGGAGAAAAGAGGCCCAGGAGT
CCCAGTAGTCAGTCATCATCATCCGGGTCTCCACCGCGCAGGCCCCCTCCAGGTAGAAGGCCATTTTTCC
ACCCTGTAGGGGAAGCCGATTATTTTGAATACCACCAAGAAGGTGGCCCAGATGGTGAGCCTGACGTGCC
CCCGGGAGCGATAGAGCAGGGCCCCGCAGATGACCCAGGAGAAGGCCCAAGCACTGGACCCCGGGGTCAG
GGTGATGGAGGCAGGCGCAAAAAAGGAGGGTGGTTTGGAAAGCATCGTGGTCAAGGAGGTTCCAACCCGA
AATTTGAGAACATTGCAGAAGGTTTAAGAGCTCTCCTGGCTAGGAGTCACGTAGAAAGGACTACCGACGA
AGGAACTTGGGTCGCCGGTGTGTTCGTATATGGAGGTAGTAAGACCTCCCTTTACAACCTAAGGCGAGGA
ACTGCCCTTGCTATTCCACAATGTCGTCTTACACCATTGAGTCGTCTCCCCTTTGGAATGGCCCCTGGAC
CCGGCCCACAACCTGGCCCGCTAAGGGAGTCCATTGTCTGTTATTTCATGGTCTTTTTACAAACTCATAT
ATTTGCTGAGGTTTTGAAGGATGCGATTAAGGACCTTGTTATGACAAAGCCCGCTCCTACCTGCAATATC
AGGGTGACTGTGTGCAGCTTTGACGATGGAGTAGATTTGCCTCCCTGGTTTCCACCTATGGTGGAAGGGG
CTGCCGCGGAGGGTGATGACGGAGATGACGGAGATGAAGGAGGTGATGGAGATGAGGGTGAGGAAGGGCA
GGAGTGATGTAACTTGTTAGGAGACGCCCTCAATCGTATTAAAAGCCGTGTATTCCCCCGCACTAAAGAA
TAAATCCCCAGTAGACATCATGCGTGCTGTTGGTGTATTTCTGGCCATCTGTCTTGTCACCATTTTCGTC
CTCCCAACATGGGGCAATTGCCGGAACCCTTAATATAACTTCGTATAATGTATGCTATACGAAGTTATTA
GGTCCCTCGAAGAGGTTCACTAGCGGATCTCAATTGGGCATACCCATGTTGTCACGTCACTCAGCTCCGC
GCTCAACACCTTCTCGCGTTGGAAAACATTAGCGACATTTACCTGGTGAGCAATCAGACATGCGACGGCT
TTAGCCTGGCCTCCTTAAATTCACCTAAGAATGGGAGCAACCAGCAGGAAAAGGACAAGCAGCGAAAATT
CACGCCCCCTTGGGAGGTGGCGGCATATGCAAAGGATAGCACTCCCACTCTACTACTGGGTATCATATGC
TGACTGTATATGCATGAGGATAGCATATGCTACCCGGATACAGATTAGGATAGCATATACTACCCAGATA
TAGATTAGGATAGCATATGCTACCCAGATATAGATTAGGATAGCCTATGCTACCCAGATATAAATTAGGA
TAGCATATACTACCCAGATATAGATTAGGATAGCATATGCTACCCAGATATAGATTAGGATAGCCTATGC
TACCCAGATATAGATTAGGATAGCATATGCTACCCAGATATAGATTAGGATAGCATATGCTATCCAGATA
TTTGGGTAGTATATGCTACCCAGATATAAATTAGGATAGCATATACTACCCTAATCTCTATTAGGATAGC
ATATGCTACCCGGATACAGATTAGGATAGCATATACTACCCAGATATAGATTAGGATAGCATATGCTACC
CAGATATAGATTAGGATAGCCTATGCTACCCAGATATAAATTAGGATAGCATATACTACCCAGATATAGA
TTAGGATAGCATATGCTACCCAGATATAGATTAGGATAGCCTATGCTACCCAGATATAGATTAGGATAGC
ATATGCTATCCAGATATTTGGGTAGTATATGCTACCCATGGCAACATTAGCCCACCGTGCTCTCAGCGAC
CTCGTGAATATGAGGACCAACAACCCTGTGCTTGGCGCTCAGGCGCAAGTGTGTGTAATTTGTCCTCCAG
ATCGCAGCAATCGCGCCCCTATCTTGGCCCGCCCACCTACTTATGCAGGTATTCCCCGGGGTGCCATTAG
TGGTTTTGTGGGCAAGTGGTTTGACCGCAGTGGTTAGCGGGGTTACAATCAGCCAAGTTATTACACCCTT
ATTTTACAGTCCAAAACCGCAGGGCGGCGTGTGGGGGCTGACGCGTGCCCCCACTCCACAATTTCAAAAA
AAAGAGTGGCCACTTGTCTTTGTTTATGGGCCCCATTGGCGTGGAGCCCCGTTTAATTTTCGGGGGTGTT
AGAGACAACCAGTGGAGTCCGCTGCTGTCGGCGTCCACTCTCTTTCCCCTTGTTACAAATAGAGTGTAAC
AACATGGTTCACCTGTCTTGGTCCCTGCCTGGGACACATCTTAATAACCCCAGTATCATATTGCACTAGG
ATTATGTGTTGCCCATAGCCATAAATTCGTGTGAGATGGACATCCAGTCTTTACGGCTTGTCCCCACCCC
ATGGATTTCTATTGTTAAAGATATTCAGAATGTTTCATTCCTACACTAGTATTTATTGCCCAAGGGGTTT
GTGAGGGTTATATTGGTGTCATAGCACAATGCCACCACTGAACCCCCCGTCCAAATTTTATTCTGGGGGC
GTCACCTGAAACCTTGTTTTCGAGCACCTCACATACACCTTACTGTTCACAACTCAGCAGTTATTCTATT
AGCTAAACGAAGGAGAATGAAGAAGCAGGCGAAGATTCAGGAGAGTTCACTGCCCGCTCCTTGATCTTCA
GCCACTGCCCTTGTGACTAAAATGGTTCACTACCCTCGTGGAATCCTGACCCCATGTAAATAAAACCGTG
ACAGCTCATGGGGTGGGAGATATCGCTGTTCCTTAGGACCCTTTTACTAACCCTAATTCGATAGCATATG
CTTCCCGTTGGGTAACATATGCTATTGAATTAGGGTTAGTCTGGATAGTATATACTACTACCCGGGAAGC
ATATGCTACCCGTTTAGGGTTAACAAGGGGGCCTTATAAACACTATTGCTAATGCCCTCTTGAGGGTCCG
CTTATCGGTAGCTACACAGGCCCCTCTGATTGACGTTGGTGTAGCCTCCCGTAGTCTTCCTGGGCCCCTG
GGAGGTACATGTCCCCCAGCATTGGTGTAAGAGCTTCAGCCAAGAGTTACACATAAAGGCAATGTTGTGT
TGCAGTCCACAGACTGCAAAGTCTGCTCCAGGATGAAAGCCACTCAGTGTTGGCAAATGTGCACATCCAT
TTATAAGGATGTCAACTACAGTCAGAGAACCCCTTTGTGTTTGGTCCCCCCCCGTGTCACATGTGGAACA
GGGCCCAGTTGGCAAGTTGTACCAACCAACTGAAGGGATTACATGCACTGCCCCGCGAAGAAGGGGCAGA
GATGTCGTAGTCAGGTTTAGTTCGTCCGGGGCGGGGCATCGATCCTCTAGAGTCGACGCTAGCGGATCCG
CTGCATTAATGAATCGGCCAACGCGCGGGGAGAGGCGGTTTGCGTATTGGGCGCTCTTCCGCTTCCTCGC
TCACTGACTCGCTGCGCTCGGTCGTTCGGCTGCGGCGAGCGGTATCAGCTCACTCAAAGGCGGTAATACG
GTTATCCACAGAATCAGGGGATAACGCAGGAAAGAACATGTGAGCAAAAGGCCAGCAAAAGGCCAGGAAC
CGTAAAAAGGCCGCGTTGCTGGCGTTTTTCCATAGGCTCCGCCCCCCTGACGAGCATCACAAAAATCGAC
GCTCAAGTCAGAGGTGGCGAAACCCGACAGGACTATAAAGATACCAGGCGTTTCCCCCTGGAAGCTCCCT
CGTGCGCTCTCCTGTTCCGACCCTGCCGCTTACCGGATACCTGTCCGCCTTTCTCCCTTCGGGAAGCGTG
GCGCTTTCTCATAGCTCACGCTGTAGGTATCTCAGTTCGGTGTAGGTCGTTCGCTCCAAGCTGGGCTGTG
TGCACGAACCCCCCGTTCAGCCCGACCGCTGCGCCTTATCCGGTAACTATCGTCTTGAGTCCAACCCGGT
AAGACACGACTTATCGCCACTGGCAGCAGCCACTGGTAACAGGATTAGCAGAGCGAGGTATGTAGGCGGT
GCTACAGAGTTCTTGAAGTGGTGGCCTAACTACGGCTACACTAGAAGAACAGTATTTGGTATCTGCGCTC
TGCTGAAGCCAGTTACCTTCGGAAAAAGAGTTGGTAGCTCTTGATCCGGCAAACAAACCACCGCTGGTAG
CGGTGGTTTTTTTGTTTGCAAGCAGCAGATTACGCGCAGAAAAAAAGGATCTCAAGAAGATCCTTTGATC
TTTTCTACGGGGTCTGACGCTCAGTGGAACGAAAACTCACGTTAAGGGATTTTGGTCATGAGATTATCAA
AAAGGATCTTCACCTAGATCCTTTTAAATTAAAAATGAAGTTTTAAATCAATCTAAAGTATATATGAGTA
AACTTGGTCTGACAGTTACCAATGCTTAATCAGTGAGGCACCTATCTCAGCGATCTGTCTATTTCGTTCA
TCCATAGTTGCCTGACTCCCCGTCGTGTAGATAACTACGATACGGGAGGGCTTACCATCTGGCCCCAGTG
CTGCAATGATACCGCGAGACCCACGCTCACCGGCTCCAGATTTATCAGCAATAAACCAGCCAGCCGGAAG
GGCCGAGCGCAGAAGTGGTCCTGCAACTTTATCCGCCTCCATCCAGTCTATTAATTGTTGCCGGGAAGCT
AGAGTAAGTAGTTCGCCAGTTAATAGTTTGCGCAACGTTGTTGCCATTGCTACAGGCATCGTGGTGTCAC
GCTCGTCGTTTGGTATGGCTTCATTCAGCTCCGGTTCCCAACGATCAAGGCGAGTTACATGATCCCCCAT
GTTGTGCAAAAAAGCGGTTAGCTCCTTCGGTCCTCCGATCGTTGTCAGAAGTAAGTTGGCCGCAGTGTTA
TCACTCATGGTTATGGCAGCACTGCATAATTCTCTTACTGTCATGCCATCCGTAAGATGCTTTTCTGTGA
CTGGTGAGTACTCAACCAAGTCATTCTGAGAATAGTGTATGCGGCGACCGAGTTGCTCTTGCCCGGCGTC
AATACGGGATAATACCGCGCCACATAGCAGAACTTTAAAAGTGCTCATCATTGGAAAACGTTCTTCGGGG
CGAAAACTCTCAAGGATCTTACCGCTGTTGAGATCCAGTTCGATGTAACCCACTCGTGCACCCAACTGAT
CTTCAGCATCTTTTACTTTCACCAGCGTTTCTGGGTGAGCAAAAACAGGAAGGCAAAATGCCGCAAAAAA
GGGAATAAGGGCGACACGGAAATGTTGAATACTCATACTCTTCCTTTTTCAATATTATTGAAGCATTTAT
CAGGGTTATTGTCTCATGAGCGGATACATATTTGAATGTATTTAGAAAAATAAACAAATAGGGGTTCCGC
GCACATTTCCCCGAAAAGTGCCACCTGG
Features (pLannotate 1.2.2; 29 found; start..end, strand, type, name):
      4..383     +  enhancer       CMV enhancer: human cytomegalovirus immediate early enhancer
    385..661     +  promoter       chicken β-actin promoter: No description available
    662..1678    +  intron         chimeric intron: chimera between introns from chicken β-actin and rabbit β-globin
   1752..1779    +  CDS            3xHA (fragment): three tandem HA epitope tags
   1812..5912    +  CDS            Cas9: Cas9 (Csn1) endonuclease from the Streptococcus pyogenes Type II CRISPR/Cas system generates RNA-guided double strand breaks in DNA
   5973..6083    +  CDS            VP48: 3 tandem repeats of the minimal activation domain of herpes simplex virus VP16 (Cheng et al., 2013)
   6135..6245    +  CDS            VP48: 3 tandem repeats of the minimal activation domain of herpes simplex virus VP16 (Cheng et al., 2013)
   6297..6407    +  CDS            VP48: 3 tandem repeats of the minimal activation domain of herpes simplex virus VP16 (Cheng et al., 2013)
   6459..6569    +  CDS            VP48: 3 tandem repeats of the minimal activation domain of herpes simplex virus VP16 (Cheng et al., 2013)
   6669..7388    +  CDS            EGFP: the original enhanced GFP (Yang et al., 1996) mammalian codon-optimized
   7426..8014    +  misc_feature   WPRE: woodchuck hepatitis virus posttranscriptional regulatory element
   8018..8098    +  CDS            HBB (fragment): HBB_PONPY - Experimental evidence at transcript level: Swiss-Prot protein existence level 2. Involved in oxygen transport from the lung to the various peripheral tissues. From Pongo pygmaeus (Bornean orangutan).
   8169..8224    +  polyA_signal   β-globin poly(A) signal: rabbit β-globin polyadenylation signal (Gil and Proudfoot, 1987)
   8607..8629    -  protein_bind   lac operator (fragment): The lac repressor binds to the lac operator to inhibit transcription in E. coli. This inhibition can be relieved by adding lactose or isopropyl-β-D-thiogalactopyranoside (IPTG). lac repressor encoded by lacI
   8633..8663    -  promoter       lac promoter: promoter for the E. coli lac operon
   8678..8699    -  protein_bind   CAP binding site: CAP binding activates transcription in the presence of cAMP. E. coli catabolite activator protein
   8712..8751    -  CDS            lacI (fragment): lac repressor; lacI; The lac repressor binds to the lac operator to inhibit transcription in E. coli. This inhibition can be relieved by adding lactose or isopropyl-β-D-thiogalactopyranoside (IPTG).
   8788..8821    -  protein_bind   loxP: Cre-mediated recombination occurs in the 8-bp core sequence (GCATACAT). Cre recombinase
   8874..8897    +  promoter       tet promoter (fragment): E. coli promoter for tetracycline efflux protein gene
   8900..9244    +  CDS            BRRF2_EBVB9 (fragment): Protein inferred from homology: Swiss-Prot protein existence level 3. From Epstein-Barr virus (strain B95-8) (HHV-4) (Human herpesvirus 4).
   9282..11207   +  CDS            EBNA1: Epstein-Barr nuclear antigen 1, also known as EBNA-1 crucial for latent viral infection, and for episomal amplification of vectors containing the oriP origin (Okita et al., 2013)
  11290..11358   +  CDS            gL (fragment): GL_EBVB9 - Experimental evidence at protein level: Swiss-Prot protein existence level 1. The heterodimer glycoprotein H-glycoprotein L is required for the fusion of viral and plasma membranes leading to virus entry into the host cell. Acts as a functional inhibitor of gH and maintains gH in an inhibited form. Upon binding to host integrins, gL dissociates from gH leading to activation of the viral fusion glycoproteins gB and gH. Fusion of EBV with B-lymphocytes requires the additional receptor- binding protein gp42, which forms a complex with gH/gL. The heterodimer gH/gL targets also host EPHA
  11375..11408   -  protein_bind   loxP: Cre-mediated recombination occurs in the 8-bp core sequence (GCATACAT). Cre recombinase
  11442..11594   +  CDS            gL (fragment): GL_EBVA8 - Experimental evidence at protein level: Swiss-Prot protein existence level 1. The heterodimer glycoprotein H-glycoprotein L is required for the fusion of viral and plasma membranes leading to virus entry into the host cell. Acts as a functional inhibitor of gH and maintains gH in an inhibited form. Upon binding to host integrins, gL dissociates from gH leading to activation of the viral fusion glycoproteins gB and gH. The heterodimer gH/gL targets also host EPHA2 to promote viral entry. From Epstein-Barr virus (strain AG876) (HHV-4) (Human herpesvirus 4).
  11595..13384   +  rep_origin     oriP: Epstein-Barr virus oriP replication origin (Yates et al., 2000)
  13860..13914   -  CDS            lacI (fragment): lac repressor; lacI; The lac repressor binds to the lac operator to inhibit transcription in E. coli. This inhibition can be relieved by adding lactose or isopropyl-β-D-thiogalactopyranoside (IPTG).
  14097..14685   -  rep_origin     ori: high-copy-number ColE1/pMB1/pBR322/pUC origin of replication
  14856..15716   -  CDS            AmpR: β-lactamase; bla; confers resistance to ampicillin, carbenicillin, and related antibiotics
  15717..15821   -  promoter       AmpR promoter: bla
