[The description below was written by a language model from this plasmid's Addgene catalogue record and pLannotate feature annotations shown in this document.]
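Description:
pCXLE-dCas9VP192-T2A-EGFP is a 15.8 kb non-integrating episomal mammalian expression plasmid built on the pCXLE backbone and catalogued as a CRISPR vector. It is propagated in E. coli through a high-copy ColE1/pUC-type origin with ampicillin selection (AmpR under its own bla promoter). In mammalian cells it persists as an extrachromosomal episome through the Epstein-Barr virus oriP origin together with an EBNA1 coding sequence, which drives oriP-dependent replication and retention. Two loxP sites in the same orientation flank the EBNA1 region, so Cre could in principle excise it. Short fragments annotated as other EBV genes, lacI and lac/tet promoter elements appear to be backbone remnants flanking these parts rather than functional units.

The payload is driven by the CAG promoter (CMV enhancer, chicken β-actin promoter and chimeric intron). It encodes Streptococcus pyogenes Cas9 preceded by a partial HA tag annotation. The record states that this is a nuclease-dead dCas9, mutated from a D10A nickase parent. The Cas9 is fused at its C terminus to four tandem VP48 blocks, each containing three repeats of the VP16 minimal activation domain, giving the VP192 transactivator. EGFP follows. The plasmid name indicates a T2A self-cleaving peptide between activator and reporter, although this element is not annotated in the feature table. Such an arrangement would produce EGFP as a separate marker of transfected cells. A WPRE and rabbit β-globin polyadenylation signal complete the transcript.

No guide RNA cassette is annotated, so guides would have to be supplied separately. Although the backbone source plasmid carried shp53, no shRNA element is annotated here. The construct provides sustained, integration-free expression of an RNA-guided transcriptional activator, and the associated work concerns controlling endogenous gene expression in human cell reprogramming and differentiation.
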