Addgene plasmid #69536: pCXLE-dCas9VP192-T2A-EGFP
Purpose: Episomal plasmid encoding dCas9VP192
Depositing lab: Timo Otonkoski. Depositing organization: University of Helsinki. Publication: Conditionally Stabilized dCas9 Activator for Controlling Gene Expression in Human Cell Reprogramming and Differentiation. Balboa D, Weltner J, Eurola S, Trokovic R, Wartiovaara K, Otonkoski T. Stem Cell Reports. 2015 Sep 8;5(3):448-59. doi: 10.1016/j.stemcr.2015.08.001. PubMed 26352799.
Backbone
  Vector backbone: pCXLE
  Total vector size (bp): 15848
  Vector type: CRISPR
Growth in bacteria
  Bacterial resistance: Ampicillin, 100 μg/mL
  Growth temperature: 37°C
  Growth strain: DH5alpha
  Copy number: High Copy
Gene/Insert
  Gene/Insert name: dCas9-dCas9VP192-EGFP
  Insert size (bp): 6802
  Promoter: CAG
  Tag / fusion protein: EGFP (C terminal on insert)
  Cloning method: Restriction Enzyme; 5′ cloning site AgeI (unknown if destroyed); 3′ cloning site ClaI (unknown if destroyed)
  Sequencing primers: 5′ pCAG-F GCAACGTGCTGGTTATTGTG
Resource information
  A portion of this plasmid was derived from a plasmid made by: dCas9 Mutated from pX335-U6-Chimeric_BB-CBh-hSpCas9n(D10A), Addgene Plasmid #42335; pCXLE backbone with shp53 used from Addgene Plasmid #27078.
Terms and licenses: Academic/Nonprofit Terms; Industry Terms: Not Available to Industry
How to cite: pCXLE-dCas9VP192-T2A-EGFP was a gift from Timo Otonkoski (Addgene plasmid # 69536 ; http://n2t.net/addgene:69536 ; RRID:Addgene_69536)
