>Addgene plasmid #69536 | pCXLE-dCas9VP192-T2A-EGFP | addgene partial sequence | sequence record 125659 | pBR322ori-F 5'-GGGAAACGCCTGGTATCTTT-3'
TGACTTGAGCGTCGATTTTTGTGATGCTCGTCAGGGGGGCGGAGCCTATGGAAAAACGCCAGCAACGCGG
CCTTTTTACGGTTCCTGGCCTTTTGCTGGCCTTTTGCTCACATGTTCTTTCCTGCGTTATCCCCTGATTC
TGTGGATAACCGTATTACCGCCTTTGAGTGAGCTGATACCGCTCGCCGCAGCCGAACGACCGAGCGCAGC
GAGTCAGTGAGCGAGGAAGCGGAA
