>Addgene plasmid #69536 | pCXLE-dCas9VP192-T2A-EGFP | addgene partial sequence | sequence record 127335 | dCas9-F2 5'-CCAAAGAGGTGCTGGACG-3'
GGCCTGTACGAGACACGGATCGACCTGTCTCAGCTGGGAGGCGACAGCCCCAAGAAGAAGAGAAAGGTGG
AGGCCAGCCTCGAGTGCGAAAGCGGCGGGCCGGCCGACGCCCTTGACGATTTTGACTTAGACATGCTCCC
AGCCGATGCCCTTGACGACTTTGACCTTGATATGCTGCCTGCTGACGCTCTTGACGATTTTGACCTTGAC
ATGCTCCCCGGGTCACTACCCAGCGCTAGCGTCGAGTGCGAAAGCGGCGGGCCGGCCGACGCCCTTGACG
ATTTTGACTTAGACATGCTCCCAGCCGATGCCCTTGACGACTTTGACCTTGATATGCTGCCTGCTGACGC
TCTTGACGATTTTGACCTTGACATGCTCCCCGGGTCACTACCCAGCGCTAGCGTCGAGTGCGAAAGCGGC
GGGCCGGCCGACGCCCTTGACGATTTTGACTTAGACATGCTCCCAGCCGATGCCCTTGACGACTTTGACC
TTGATATGCTGCCTGCTGACGCTCTTGACGATTTTGACCTTGACATGCTCCCCGGGTCACTACCCAGCGC
TAGCGTCGAGTGCGAAAGCGGCGGGCCGGCCGACGCCCTTGACGATTTTGACTTAGACATGCTCCCAGCC
GATGCCCTTGACGACTTTGACCTTGA
