>Addgene plasmid #69536 | pCXLE-dCas9VP192-T2A-EGFP | addgene partial sequence | sequence record 127336 | CM009-Cas9-M-R      5'-GAAGTTTCTGTTGGCGAAGC      -3'
TCCCGGATGCCGTTGATCAGCTTCCGGCTCAGCCTGCCCCAGCCGGTGTATCTCCGCCGCTTCAGCTGCT
TCATCACTTTGTCGTCGAACAGGTGGGCATAGGTTTTCAGCCGTTCCTCGATCATCTCTCTGTCCTCAAA
CAGTGTCAGGGTCAGCACGATATCTTCCAGAATGTCCTCGTTTTCCTCATTGTCCAGGAAGTCCTTGTCC
TTGATAATTTTCAGCAGATCGTGGTATGTGCCCAGGGAGGCGTTGAACCGATCTTCCACGCCGGAGATTT
CCACGGAGTCGAAGCACTCGATTTTCTTGAAGTAGTCCTCTTTCAGCTGCTTCACGGTCACTTTCCGGTT
GGTCTTGAACAGCAGGTCCACGATGGCCTTTTTCTGCTCGCCGCTCA
