>Addgene plasmid #69536 | pCXLE-dCas9VP192-T2A-EGFP | addgene partial sequence | sequence record 128703 | EXFP-R 5'-GTCTTGTAGTTGCCGTCGTC-3'
CCTTCGGGCATGGCGGACTTGAAGAAGTCGTGCTGCTTCATGTGGTCGGGGTAGCGGCTGAAGCACTGCA
CGCCGTAGGTCAGGGTGGTCACGAGGGTGGGCCAGGGCACGGGCAGCTTGCCGGTGGTGCAGATGAACTT
CAGGGTCAGCTTGCCGTAGGTGGCATCGCCCTCGCCCTCGCCGGACACGCTGAACTTGTGGCCGTTTACG
TCGCCGTCCAGCTCGACCAGGATGGGCACCACCCCGGTGAACAGCTCCTCGCCCTTGCTCACCATATCGA
TTGGGCCAGGATTCTCCTCGACGTCACCGCATGTTAGCAGACTTCCTCTGCCCTCTCCGGAGCCGTCGAC
GCTAGCGCTGGGTAGTGACCCGGGGAGCATGTCAAGGTCAAAATCGTCAAGAGCGTCAGCAGGCAGCATA
TCAAGGTCAAAGTCGTCAAGGGCATCGGCTGGGAGCATGTCTAAGTCAAAATCGTCAAGGGCGTCGGCCG
GCCCGCCGCTTTCGCACTCGACGCTAGCGCTGGGTAGTGACCCGGGGAGCATGTCAAGGTCAAAATCGTC
AAGAGCGTCAGCAGGCAGCATATCAAGGTCAAAGTCGTCAAGGGCATCGGCTGGGAGCATGTCTAAGTCA
AAATCGTCAAGGGCGTCGGCCGGCCCGCCGCTTTCGCACTCGACGCTAGCGCTGGGTAGTGACCCGGGGA
GCATGTCAAGGTCAAAATCGTCAAGAGCGTCAGCAGGCAGCATATCAAGGTCAAAGTCGTCAAGGGCATC
GGCTGGGAGCATGTCTAAGTCAAAATCGTCAAGGGCGTCGGCCGGCCCGCCGCTTTCGCACTCGACGCTA
GCGCTGGGTAGTGACCCGGGGAGCATGTCAAGGTCAAAATCGTCAAGAGCGTCAGCAGGCAGCATATCAA
GGTCAAAGTCGTCAAGGGCATCGGCTGGGAGCATGTCTAAGTCAAAATCGTCAAGGGCGTCGGCCGGCCC
GCCGCTTTCGCACTCGAGGCTGG
